Addgene plasmid #167277: pET51b-Strep-SsOGT-H5-His
Purpose: Overexpression of a sulfolobal equivalent of SNAP-tag in E. coli
Depositing lab: Kai Johnsson. Depositing organization: Max Planck Institute for Medical Research. Publication: Kinetic and Structural Characterization of the Self-Labeling Protein Tags HaloTag7, SNAP-tag, and CLIP-tag. Wilhelm J, Kuhn S, Tarnawski M, Gotthard G, Tunnermann J, Tanzer T, Karpenko J, Mertes N, Xue L, Uhrig U, Reinstein J, Hiblot J, Johnsson K. Biochemistry. 2021 Aug 24;60(33):2560-2575. doi: 10.1021/acs.biochem.1c00258. Epub 2021 Aug 2. PubMed 34339177.
Backbone
  Vector backbone: pET51b(+)
  Backbone manufacturer: Novagen
  Vector type: Bacterial Expression
Growth in bacteria
  Bacterial resistance: Ampicillin, 100 μg/mL
  Growth temperature: 37°C
  Growth strain: DH5alpha
  Copy number: Low Copy
Gene/Insert
  Gene/Insert name: SsOGT-H5
  Species: Synthetic
  Insert size (bp): 579
  Promoter: T7
  Tag / fusion protein: Strep-tag (N terminal on insert); His x10 (C terminal on insert)
  Cloning method: Gibson Cloning
Terms and licenses: Academic/Nonprofit Terms; Industry Terms: Not Available to Industry
Depositor comments: Please visit https://www.biorxiv.org/content/10.1101/2021.04.13.439540v1 for bioRxiv preprint.
How to cite: pET51b-Strep-SsOGT-H5-His was a gift from Kai Johnsson (Addgene plasmid # 167277 ; http://n2t.net/addgene:167277 ; RRID:Addgene_167277)
