[The description below was written by a language model from this plasmid's Addgene catalogue record and pLannotate feature annotations shown in this document.]
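Description:
pET51b-Strep-SsOGT-H5-His is a bacterial expression plasmid built on the Novagen pET51b(+) backbone for overproducing SsOGT-H5, described in the record as a sulfolobal equivalent of SNAP-tag, in E. coli. The 5,638 nt plasmid replicates from a pBR322-type ColE1 origin accompanied by the bom region and the rop gene, which holds copy number low, consistent with the catalogue's low-copy designation. Selection is by ampicillin through the β-lactamase gene and its own promoter, and an f1 phage origin is also present. Short tetracycline-resistance fragments, a CAP binding site and a predicted E. coli ORF appear to be backbone remnants with no stated role.

The expression cassette consists of a T7 promoter followed directly by a lac operator, the strong T7 gene 10 ribosome binding site, the tagged coding sequence and a T7 terminator. A plasmid-borne lacI gene supplies repressor, so transcription stays off until an inducer such as IPTG is added in a host that provides T7 RNA polymerase. The insert, listed as a synthetic 579 bp sequence introduced by Gibson cloning, matches the O6-alkylguanine-DNA alkyltransferase of Saccharolobus (Sulfolobus) solfataricus, a suicide repair enzyme that irreversibly transfers an alkyl group onto its own active-site cysteine. This is the same chemistry exploited by SNAP-tag for covalent self-labelling. The protein carries an N-terminal Strep-tag II and, according to the catalogue, a C-terminal 10×His tag, allowing two-step affinity purification. The His tag is not annotated as such in the feature table, and the short "SET1" fragment called just before the terminator is probably an incidental annotation match. The associated publication concerns kinetic and structural characterization of self-labeling protein tags, which suggests the plasmid was used to make recombinant protein for such work.
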