Features (pLannotate 1.2.2; 19 found; start..end, strand, type, name):
     12..467     +  rep_origin     f1 ori (sequence partly withheld): f1 bacteriophage origin of replication; arrow indicates direction of (+) strand synthesis
    582..1442    -  CDS            AmpR: β-lactamase; bla; confers resistance to ampicillin, carbenicillin, and related antibiotics
   1443..1535    -  promoter       AmpR promoter: bla
   1616..2204    +  rep_origin     ori: high-copy-number ColE1/pMB1/pBR322/pUC origin of replication
   2390..2529    -  misc_feature   bom: basis of mobility region from pBR322
   2631..2822    -  CDS            rop: Rop protein, which maintains plasmids at low copy number; rop
   2839..3219    +  CDS            YPB1_ECOLX: Protein predicted: Swiss-Prot protein existence level 4. From Escherichia coli.
   3281..3345    -  CDS            TcR (fragment): tetracycline efflux protein; tet; confers resistance to tetracycline
   3360..3381    -  protein_bind   CAP binding site: CAP binding activates transcription in the presence of cAMP. E. coli catabolite activator protein
   3394..4476    -  CDS            lacI: lac repressor; lacI; The lac repressor binds to the lac operator to inhibit transcription in E. coli. This inhibition can be relieved by adding lactose or isopropyl-β-D-thiogalactopyranoside (IPTG).
   4477..4554    -  promoter       lacI promoter: lacI
   4562..4841    -  CDS            TcR (fragment): tetracycline efflux protein; tet; confers resistance to tetracycline
   4867..4885    +  promoter       T7 promoter: promoter for bacteriophage T7 RNA polymerase
   4886..4910    +  protein_bind   lac operator: The lac repressor binds to the lac operator to inhibit transcription in E. coli. This inhibition can be relieved by adding lactose or isopropyl-β-D-thiogalactopyranoside (IPTG). lac repressor encoded by lacI
   4925..4947    +  RBS            RBS: efficient ribosome binding site from bacteriophage T7 gene 10 (Olins and Rangwala, 1989)
   4963..4986    +  CDS            Strep-Tag II: peptide that binds Strep-Tactin®, an engineered form of streptavidin
   5017..5469    +  CDS            ogt: OGT_SACS2 - Experimental evidence at protein level: Swiss-Prot protein existence level 1. Involved in the cellular defense against the biological effects of O6-methylguanine (O6-MeG) and O4-methylthymine (O4-MeT) in DNA. Repairs the methylated nucleobase in DNA by stoichiometrically transferring the methyl group to a cysteine residue in the enzyme. This is a suicide reaction: the enzyme is irreversibly inactivated. From Saccharolobus solfataricus (strain ATCC 35092 / DSM 1617 / JCM 11322 / P2) (Sulfolobus solfataricus).
   5541..5558    +  CDS            SET1 (fragment): solubility-enhancement tag derived from T7 phage gene 10B
   5566..5613    +  terminator     T7 terminator: transcription terminator for bacteriophage T7 RNA polymerase
>Addgene plasmid #167277 | pET51b-Strep-SsOGT-H5-His | addgene full sequence | sequence record 330281 | Addgene NGS Result
TGGCGAATGGG
[124 nt withheld, positions 12-135]
C
[91 nt withheld, positions 137-227]
A
[49 nt withheld, positions 229-277]
CCTTTGACGTTGGAGTCCACGTTCTTT
[37 nt withheld, positions 305-341]
ACCCTATCTCGGTCTATTCTTTTGATTTATAAGGGATTTTGCCGATTTCGGCCTATTGGTTAAAAAATGA
GCTGATTTAACAAAAATTTAACGCGAATTTTAACAAAATATTAACGTTTACAATTTCTGGCGGCACGATG
GCATGAGATTATCAAAAAGGATCTTCACCTAGATCCTTTTAAATTAAAAATGAAGTTTTAAATCAATCTA
AAGTATATATGAGTAAACTTGGTCTGACAGTTACCAATGCTTAATCAGTGAGGCACCTATCTCAGCGATC
TGTCTATTTCGTTCATCCATAGTTGCCTGACTCCCCGTCGTGTAGATAACTACGATACGGGAGGGCTTAC
CATCTGGCCCCAGTGCTGCAATGATACCGCGAGACCCACGCTCACCGGCTCCAGATTTATCAGCAATAAA
CCAGCCAGCCGGAAGGGCCGAGCGCAGAAGTGGTCCTGCAACTTTATCCGCCTCCATCCAGTCTATTAAT
TGTTGCCGGGAAGCTAGAGTAAGTAGTTCGCCAGTTAATAGTTTGCGCAACGTTGTTGCCATTGCTACAG
GCATCGTGGTGTCACGCTCGTCGTTTGGTATGGCTTCATTCAGCTCCGGTTCCCAACGATCAAGGCGAGT
TACATGATCCCCCATGTTGTGCAAAAAAGCGGTTAGCTCCTTCGGTCCTCCGATCGTTGTCAGAAGTAAG
TTGGCCGCAGTGTTATCACTCATGGTTATGGCAGCACTGCATAATTCTCTTACTGTCATGCCATCCGTAA
GATGCTTTTCTGTGACTGGTGAGTACTCAACCAAGTCATTCTGAGAATAGTGTATGCGGCGACCGAGTTG
CTCTTGCCCGGCGTCAATACGGGATAATACCGCGCCACATAGCAGAACTTTAAAAGTGCTCATCATTGGA
AAACGTTCTTCGGGGCGAAAACTCTCAAGGATCTTACCGCTGTTGAGATCCAGTTCGATGTAACCCACTC
GTGCACCCAACTGATCTTCAGCATCTTTTACTTTCACCAGCGTTTCTGGGTGAGCAAAAACAGGAAGGCA
AAATGCCGCAAAAAAGGGAATAAGGGCGACACGGAAATGTTGAATACTCATACTCTTCCTTTTTCAATCA
TGATTGAAGCATTTATCAGGGTTATTGTCTCATGAGCGGATACATATTTGAATGTATTTAGAAAAATAAA
CAAATAGGTCATGACCAAAATCCCTTAACGTGAGTTTTCGTTCCACTGAGCGTCAGACCCCGTAGAAAAG
ATCAAAGGATCTTCTTGAGATCCTTTTTTTCTGCGCGTAATCTGCTGCTTGCAAACAAAAAAACCACCGC
TACCAGCGGTGGTTTGTTTGCCGGATCAAGAGCTACCAACTCTTTTTCCGAAGGTAACTGGCTTCAGCAG
AGCGCAGATACCAAATACTGTCCTTCTAGTGTAGCCGTAGTTAGGCCACCACTTCAAGAACTCTGTAGCA
CCGCCTACATACCTCGCTCTGCTAATCCTGTTACCAGTGGCTGCTGCCAGTGGCGATAAGTCGTGTCTTA
CCGGGTTGGACTCAAGACGATAGTTACCGGATAAGGCGCAGCGGTCGGGCTGAACGGGGGGTTCGTGCAC
ACAGCCCAGCTTGGAGCGAACGACCTACACCGAACTGAGATACCTACAGCGTGAGCTATGAGAAAGCGCC
ACGCTTCCCGAAGGGAGAAAGGCGGACAGGTATCCGGTAAGCGGCAGGGTCGGAACAGGAGAGCGCACGA
GGGAGCTTCCAGGGGGAAACGCCTGGTATCTTTATAGTCCTGTCGGGTTTCGCCACCTCTGACTTGAGCG
TCGATTTTTGTGATGCTCGTCAGGGGGGCGGAGCCTATGGAAAAACGCCAGCAACGCGGCCTTTTTACGG
TTCCTGGCCTTTTGCTGGCCTTTTGCTCACATGTTCTTTCCTGCGTTATCCCCTGATTCTGTGGATAACC
GTATTACCGCCTTTGAGTGAGCTGATACCGCTCGCCGCAGCCGAACGACCGAGCGCAGCGAGTCAGTGAG
CGAGGAAGCGGAAGAGCGCCTGATGCGGTATTTTCTCCTTACGCATCTGTGCGGTATTTCACACCGCAAT
GGTGCACTCTCAGTACAATCTGCTCTGATGCCGCATAGTTAAGCCAGTATACACTCCGCTATCGCTACGT
GACTGGGTCATGGCTGCGCCCCGACACCCGCCAACACCCGCTGACGCGCCCTGACGGGCTTGTCTGCTCC
CGGCATCCGCTTACAGACAAGCTGTGACCGTCTCCGGGAGCTGCATGTGTCAGAGGTTTTCACCGTCATC
ACCGAAACGCGCGAGGCAGCTGCGGTAAAGCTCATCAGCGTGGTCGTGAAGCGATTCACAGATGTCTGCC
TGTTCATCCGCGTCCAGCTCGTTGAGTTTCTCCAGAAGCGTTAATGTCTGGCTTCTGATAAAGCGGGCCA
TGTTAAGGGCGGTTTTTTCCTGTTTGGTCACTGATGCCTCCGTGTAAGGGGGATTTCTGTTCATGGGGGT
AATGATACCGATGAAACGAGAGAGGATGCTCACGATACGGGTTACTGATGATGAACATGCCCGGTTACTG
GAACGTTGTGAGGGTAAACAACTGGCGGTATGGATGCGGCGGGACCAGAGAAAAATCACTCAGGGTCAAT
GCCAGCGCTTCGTTAATACAGATGTAGGTGTTCCACAGGGTAGCCAGCAGCATCCTGCGATGCAGATCCG
GAACATAATGGTGCAGGGCGCTGACTTCCGCGTTTCCAGACTTTACGAAACACGGAAACCGAAGACCATT
CATGTTGTTGCTCAGGTCGCAGACGTTTTGCAGCAGCAGTCGCTTCACGTTCGCTCGCGTATCGGTGATT
CATTCTGCTAACCAGTAAGGCAACCCCGCCAGCCTAGCCGGGTCCTCAACGACAGGAGCACGATCATGCT
AGTCATGCCCCGCGCCCACCGGAAGGAGCTGACTGGGTTGAAGGCTCTCAAGGGCATCGGTCGAGATCCC
GGTGCCTAATGAGTGAGCTAACTTACATTAATTGCGTTGCGCTCACTGCCCGCTTTCCAGTCGGGAAACC
TGTCGTGCCAGCTGCATTAATGAATCGGCCAACGCGCGGGGAGAGGCGGTTTGCGTATTGGGCGCCAGGG
TGGTTTTTCTTTTCACCAGTGAGACGGGCAACAGCTGATTGCCCTTCACCGCCTGGCCCTGAGAGAGTTG
CAGCAAGCGGTCCACGCTGGTTTGCCCCAGCAGGCGAAAATCCTGTTTGATGGTGGTTAACGGCGGGATA
TAACATGAGCTGTCTTCGGTATCGTCGTATCCCACTACCGAGATGTCCGCACCAACGCGCAGCCCGGACT
CGGTAATGGCGCGCATTGCGCCCAGCGCCATCTGATCGTTGGCAACCAGCATCGCAGTGGGAACGATGCC
CTCATTCAGCATTTGCATGGTTTGTTGAAAACCGGACATGGCACTCCAGTCGCCTTCCCGTTCCGCTATC
GGCTGAATTTGATTGCGAGTGAGATATTTATGCCAGCCAGCCAGACGCAGACGCGCCGAGACAGAACTTA
ATGGGCCCGCTAACAGCGCGATTTGCTGGTGACCCAATGCGACCAGATGCTCCACGCCCAGTCGCGTACC
GTCTTCATGGGAGAAAATAATACTGTTGATGGGTGTCTGGTCAGAGACATCAAGAAATAACGCCGGAACA
TTAGTGCAGGCAGCTTCCACAGCAATGGCATCCTGGTCATCCAGCGGATAGTTAATGATCAGCCCACTGA
CGCGTTGCGCGAGAAGATTGTGCACCGCCGCTTTACAGGCTTCGACGCCGCTTCGTTCTACCATCGACAC
CACCACGCTGGCACCCAGTTGATCGGCGCGAGATTTAATCGCCGCGACAATTTGCGACGGCGCGTGCAGG
GCCAGACTGGAGGTGGCAACGCCAATCAGCAACGACTGTTTGCCCGCCAGTTGTTGTGCCACGCGGTTGG
GAATGTAATTCAGCTCCGCCATCGCCGCTTCCACTTTTTCCCGCGTTTTCGCAGAAACGTGGCTGGCCTG
GTTCACCACGCGGGAAACGGTCTGATAAGAGACACCGGCATACTCTGCGACATCGTATAACGTTACTGGT
TTCACATTCACCACCCTGAATTGACTCTCTTCCGGGCGCTATCATGCCATACCGCGAAAGGTTTTGCGCC
ATTCGATGGTGTCCGGGATCTCGACGCTCTCCCTTATGCGACTCCTGCATTAGGAAGCAGCCCAGTAGTA
GGTTGAGGCCGTTGAGCACCGCCGCCGCAAGGAATGGTGCATGCAAGGAGATGGCGCCCAACAGTCCCCC
GGCCACGGGGCCTGCCACCATACCCACGCCGAAACAAGCGCTCATGAGCCCGAAGTGGCGAGCCCGATCT
TCCCCATCGGTGATGTCGGCGATATAGGCGCCAGCAACCGCACCTGTGGCGCCGGTGATGCCGGCCACGA
TGCGTCCGGCGTAGAGGATCGAGATCGATCTCGATCCCGCGAAATTAATACGACTCACTATAGGGGAATT
GTGAGCGGATAACAATTCCCCTCTAGAAATAATTTTGTTTAACTTTAAGAAGGAGATATACCATGGCAAG
CTGGAGCCACCCGCAGTTCGAAAAGGGTGCAGATGACGACGACAAGGTACCGCATATGTTGGTGTATGGC
CTGTATAAATCCCCGTTAGGCTACATTACCGTAGCCAAAGATGACAAAGGGTTTATCATGCTGGACTTTT
GCGATTGCGTTGAAGGCAACTCTCGGGATGACAGCTCGTTTACGGAGTTCTTCCACAAACTCGATCTGTA
CTTTGAAGGTAAACCGATCAATCTGCGTGAACCGATTAACCTGAAAACGTATCCGTTTCGCTTGAGCGTT
TTCAAGGAAGTCATGAAGATCCCTTGGGGTAAAGTGATGACCTACAAACAGATTGCGGATTCGCTTGGAA
CAGCACCAGCAGCCGTCAAAACTGCGCTGAGTGAAAACCCGATTCTTCTGATCATTCCCTGTCATCGCGT
AATTGCGGAGAATGGGATTGGTGGCTATGAACGCGGTGTGAAGCTGAAACGTGCTCTCCTGGAGTTAGAA
GGCGTGAAAATCCCTGAACTGGCTCCGGGCTTCTCCTCAATTTCCGCTCATCACCACCATCATCACCATC
ACCACCACTAATTAACCTAGGCTGCTGCCACCGCTGAGCAATAACTAGCATAACCCCTTGGGGCCTCTAA
ACGGGTCTTGAGGGGTTTTTTGCTGAAAGGAGGAACTATATCCGGAT
